Addgene plasmid #192509: pcDNA3.1_mGFP-FGFR3-mScarlet
Purpose: Expression of N-terminally mGFP and C-terminally mScarlet labelled wildtype FGFR3 (isoform IIIc)
Depositing lab: Irene Tiemann-Boege. Publication: Measurement of FGFR3 signaling at the cell membrane via total internal reflection fluorescence microscopy to compare the activation of FGFR3 mutants. Hartl I, Brumovska V, Striedner Y, Yasari A, Schutz GJ, Sevcsik E, Tiemann-Boege I. J Biol Chem. 2023 Feb;299(2):102832. doi: 10.1016/j.jbc.2022.102832. Epub 2022 Dec 27. PubMed 36581204.
Backbone
  Vector backbone: pcDNA3.1
  Backbone size w/o insert (bp): 5529
  Total vector size (bp): 9429
  Vector type: Mammalian Expression
  Selectable markers: Hygromycin
Growth in bacteria
  Bacterial resistance: Ampicillin, 100 μg/mL
  Growth temperature: 37°C
  Growth strain: DH5alpha
  Copy number: Unknown
Gene/Insert
  Gene/Insert name: mGFP-FGFR3IIIc-mScarlet
  Species: H. sapiens (human)
  Insert size (bp): 3906
  GenBank ID: NM_000142.5
  Tag / fusion protein: mGFP (N terminal on insert); mScarlet (C terminal on insert)
  Entrez Gene: FGFR3 (a.k.a. ACH, CD333, CEK2, HSFGFR3EX, JTK4)
  Cloning method: Restriction Enzyme; 5′ cloning site HindIII (not destroyed); 3′ cloning site XbaI (not destroyed)
  Sequencing primers: 5′ CMV_F; 3′ pcDNA3.1_R
Terms and licenses: Academic/Nonprofit Terms; Industry Terms: Not Available to Industry
How to cite: pcDNA3.1_mGFP-FGFR3-mScarlet was a gift from Irene Tiemann-Boege (Addgene plasmid # 192509 ; http://n2t.net/addgene:192509 ; RRID:Addgene_192509)
