[The description below was written by a language model from this plasmid's Addgene catalogue record and pLannotate feature annotations shown in this document.]
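Description:
pcDNA3.1_mGFP-FGFR3-mScarlet is a mammalian expression plasmid of about 9.4 kb, built on a hygromycin-selectable pcDNA3.1 backbone. It encodes wild-type human fibroblast growth factor receptor 3 (isoform IIIc) labelled with a fluorescent protein at each end. In E. coli it is maintained through a high-copy ColE1/pUC-type origin and selected with ampicillin via the β-lactamase gene. An f1 origin is also present. For selection in mammalian cells, an SV40 early promoter drives a hygromycin phosphotransferase gene, which is followed by an SV40 polyadenylation signal. The small annotated fragments (bom, ble, lacI, a truncated HIV-1 LTR, and lac promoter/operator elements) appear to be backbone remnants or short sequence matches rather than functional parts of the design.

The roughly 3.9 kb insert was cloned between HindIII and XbaI sites, both of which are retained. It is transcribed from the CMV immediate-early enhancer/promoter and terminated by the bovine growth hormone poly(A) signal. A T7 promoter lies upstream of the coding region. The annotated reading frames run in order: monomeric EGFP, FGFR3, then a red fluorescent protein. The catalogue calls this protein mScarlet, whereas the sequence annotation matches it to the mScarlet-I variant. There is unannotated sequence upstream of mEGFP, but the record does not say what it encodes.

The resulting fusion carries green fluorescence on the N-terminal side of the receptor tyrosine kinase and red fluorescence on its C-terminal side. The associated publication used total internal reflection fluorescence microscopy to measure FGFR3 signalling at the cell membrane and to compare the activation of FGFR3 mutants. This wild-type construct fits as the reference receptor for those comparisons.
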