Features (pLannotate 1.2.2; 22 found; start..end, strand, type, name):
     28..80      -  misc_feature   bom (fragment): basis of mobility region from pBR322
    235..614     +  enhancer       CMV enhancer: human cytomegalovirus immediate early enhancer
    615..818     +  promoter       CMV promoter: human cytomegalovirus (CMV) immediate early promoter
    814..847     +  LTR            5' LTR (truncated) (fragment): truncated 5' long terminal repeat (LTR) from HIV-1
    863..881     +  promoter       T7 promoter: promoter for bacteriophage T7 RNA polymerase
    998..1708    +  CDS            mEGFP: mEGFP is a basic (constitutively fluorescent) green fluorescent protein published in 2002, derived from Aequorea victoria. It has moderate acid sensitivity.
   1757..4111    +  CDS            FGFR3: FGFR3_HUMAN - Also known as JTK4. Experimental evidence at protein level: Swiss-Prot protein existence level 1. Tyrosine-protein kinase that acts as cell-surface receptor for fibroblast growth factors and plays an essential role in the regulation of cell proliferation, differentiation and apoptosis. Plays an essential role in the regulation of chondrocyte differentiation, proliferation and apoptosis, and is required for normal skeleton development. Regulates both osteogenesis and postnatal bone mineralization by osteoblasts. Promotes apoptosis in chondrocytes, but can also promote cancer cell
   4124..4819    +  CDS            mScarlet-I: mScarlet-I is a basic (constitutively fluorescent) red fluorescent protein published in 2016, derived from synthetic construct. It is reported to be a rapidly-maturing monomer with moderate acid sensitivity.
   4860..5084    +  polyA_signal   bGH poly(A) signal: bovine growth hormone polyadenylation signal
   5088..5109    +  promoter       SV40 promoter (fragment): SV40 enhancer and early promoter
   5130..5558    +  rep_origin     f1 ori (sequence partly withheld): f1 bacteriophage origin of replication; arrow indicates direction of (+) strand synthesis
   5572..5901    +  promoter       SV40 promoter: SV40 enhancer and early promoter
   5950..6975    +  CDS            HygR: aminoglycoside phosphotransferase from E. coli; aph(4)-Ia; confers resistance to hygromycin
   6985..7110    +  CDS            ble (fragment): BLE_KLEPN - Experimental evidence at protein level: Swiss-Prot protein existence level 1. Binding protein with a strong affinity to the bleomycin family of antibiotics. Binds to CL990; an antimitotic-antibiotic compound. From Klebsiella pneumoniae.
   7105..7226    +  polyA_signal   SV40 poly(A) signal: SV40 polyadenylation signal
   7299..7315    -  protein_bind   lac operator: The lac repressor binds to the lac operator to inhibit transcription in E. coli. This inhibition can be relieved by adding lactose or isopropyl-β-D-thiogalactopyranoside (IPTG). lac repressor encoded by lacI
   7323..7353    -  promoter       lac promoter: promoter for the E. coli lac operon
   7368..7389    -  protein_bind   CAP binding site: CAP binding activates transcription in the presence of cAMP. E. coli catabolite activator protein
   7402..7494    -  CDS            lacI (fragment): lac repressor; lacI; The lac repressor binds to the lac operator to inhibit transcription in E. coli. This inhibition can be relieved by adding lactose or isopropyl-β-D-thiogalactopyranoside (IPTG).
   7677..8265    -  rep_origin     ori: high-copy-number ColE1/pMB1/pBR322/pUC origin of replication
   8436..9296    -  CDS            AmpR: β-lactamase; bla; confers resistance to ampicillin, carbenicillin, and related antibiotics
   9297..9401    -  promoter       AmpR promoter: bla
>Addgene plasmid #192509 | pcDNA3.1_mGFP-FGFR3-mScarlet | addgene full sequence | sequence record 382275 | Addgene NGS Result
GACGGATCGGGAGATCTCCCGATCCCCTATGGTGCACTCTCAGTACAATCTGCTCTGATGCCGCATAGTT
AAGCCAGTATCTGCTCCCTGCTTGTGTGTTGGAGGTCGCTGAGTAGTGCGCGAGCAAAATTTAAGCTACA
ACAAGGCAAGGCTTGACCGACAATTGCATGAAGAATCTGCTTAGGGTTAGGCGTTTTGCGCTGCTTCGCG
ATGTACGGGCCAGATATACGCGTTGACATTGATTATTGACTAGTTATTAATAGTAATCAATTACGGGGTC
ATTAGTTCATAGCCCATATATGGAGTTCCGCGTTACATAACTTACGGTAAATGGCCCGCCTGGCTGACCG
CCCAACGACCCCCGCCCATTGACGTCAATAATGACGTATGTTCCCATAGTAACGCCAATAGGGACTTTCC
ATTGACGTCAATGGGTGGAGTATTTACGGTAAACTGCCCACTTGGCAGTACATCAAGTGTATCATATGCC
AAGTACGCCCCCTATTGACGTCAATGACGGTAAATGGCCCGCCTGGCATTATGCCCAGTACATGACCTTA
TGGGACTTTCCTACTTGGCAGTACATCTACGTATTAGTCATCGCTATTACCATGGTGATGCGGTTTTGGC
AGTACATCAATGGGCGTGGATAGCGGTTTGACTCACGGGGATTTCCAAGTCTCCACCCCATTGACGTCAA
TGGGAGTTTGTTTTGGCACCAAAATCAACGGGACTTTCCAAAATGTCGTAACAACTCCGCCCCATTGACG
CAAATGGGCGGTAGGCGTGTACGGTGGGAGGTCTATATAAGCAGAGCTCTCTGGCTAACTAGAGAACCCA
CTGCTTACTGGCTTATCGAAATTAATACGACTCACTATAGGGAGACCCAAGCTGGCTAGCGTTTAAACTT
AAGCTTGCCACCATGGGCGCCCCTGCCTGCGCCCTCGCGCTCTGCGTGGCCGTGGCCATCGTGGCCGGCG
CCTCCTCGGGTACCATGAGCAAGGGCGAGGAGCTGTTCACCGGGGTGGTGCCCATCCTGGTCGAGCTGGA
CGGCGACGTAAACGGCCACAAGTTCAGCGTGTCCGGCGAGGGCGAGGGCGATGCCACCTACGGCAAGCTG
ACCCTGAAGTTCATCTGCACCACCGGCAAGCTGCCCGTGCCCTGGCCCACCCTCGTGACCACCCTGACCT
ACGGCGTGCAGTGCTTCAGCCGCTACCCCGACCACATGAAGCAGCACGACTTCTTCAAGTCCGCCATGCC
CGAAGGCTACGTCCAGGAGCGCACCATCTTCTTCAAGGACGACGGCAACTACAAGACCCGCGCCGAGGTG
AAGTTCGAGGGCGACACCCTGGTGAACCGCATCGAGCTGAAGGGCATCGACTTCAAGGAGGACGGCAACA
TCCTGGGGCACAAGCTGGAGTACAACTACAACAGCCACAACGTCTATATCATGGCCGACAAGCAGAAGAA
CGGCATCAAGGTGAACTTCAAGATCCGCCACAACATCGAGGACGGCAGCGTGCAGCTCGCCGACCACTAC
CAGCAGAACACCCCCATCGGCGACGGCCCCGTGCTGCTGCCCGACAACCACTACCTGAGTACCCAGTCCA
AACTGAGCAAAGACCCCAACGAGAAGCGCGATCACATGGTCCTGCTGGAGTTCGTGACCGCCGCCGGGAT
CACTCTCGGCATGGACGAGCTGTACAAGCGTACGGGTGGATCAGGTGGTAGTGGAGGTTCTGGTGGTTCA
GGTGGATCCGAGTCCTTGGGGACGGAGCAGCGCGTCGTGGGGCGAGCGGCAGAAGTCCCGGGCCCAGAGC
CCGGCCAGCAGGAGCAGTTGGTCTTCGGCAGCGGGGATGCTGTGGAGCTGAGCTGTCCCCCGCCCGGGGG
TGGTCCCATGGGGCCCACTGTCTGGGTCAAGGATGGCACAGGGCTGGTGCCCTCGGAGCGTGTCCTGGTG
GGGCCCCAGCGGCTGCAGGTGCTGAATGCCTCCCACGAGGACTCCGGGGCCTACAGCTGCCGGCAGCGGC
TCACGCAGCGCGTACTGTGCCACTTCAGTGTGCGGGTGACAGACGCTCCATCCTCGGGAGATGACGAAGA
CGGGGAGGACGAGGCTGAGGACACAGGTGTGGACACAGGGGCCCCTTACTGGACACGGCCCGAGCGGATG
GACAAGAAGCTGCTGGCCGTGCCGGCCGCCAACACCGTCCGCTTCCGCTGCCCAGCCGCTGGCAACCCCA
CTCCCTCCATCTCCTGGCTGAAGAACGGCAGGGAGTTCCGCGGCGAGCACCGCATTGGAGGCATCAAGCT
GCGGCATCAGCAGTGGAGCCTGGTCATGGAAAGCGTGGTGCCCTCGGACCGCGGCAACTACACCTGCGTC
GTGGAGAACAAGTTTGGCAGCATCCGGCAGACGTACACGCTGGACGTGCTGGAGCGCTCCCCGCACCGGC
CCATCCTGCAGGCGGGGCTGCCGGCCAACCAGACGGCGGTGCTGGGCAGCGACGTGGAGTTCCACTGCAA
GGTGTACAGTGACGCACAGCCCCACATCCAGTGGCTCAAGCACGTGGAGGTGAATGGCAGCAAGGTGGGC
CCGGACGGCACACCCTACGTTACCGTGCTCAAGACGGCGGGCGCTAACACCACCGACAAGGAGCTAGAGG
TTCTCTCCTTGCACAACGTCACCTTTGAGGACGCCGGGGAGTACACCTGCCTGGCGGGCAATTCTATTGG
GTTTTCTCATCACTCTGCGTGGCTGGTGGTGCTGCCAGCCGAGGAGGAGCTGGTGGAGGCTGACGAGGCG
GGCAGTGTGTATGCAGGCATCCTCAGCTACGGGGTGGGCTTCTTCCTGTTCATCCTGGTGGTGGCGGCTG
TGACGCTCTGCCGCCTGCGCAGCCCCCCCAAGAAAGGCCTGGGCTCCCCCACCGTGCACAAGATCTCCCG
CTTCCCGCTCAAGCGACAGGTGTCCCTGGAGTCCAACGCGTCCATGAGCTCCAACACACCACTGGTGCGC
ATCGCAAGGCTGTCCTCAGGGGAGGGCCCCACGCTGGCCAATGTCTCCGAGCTCGAGCTGCCTGCCGACC
CCAAATGGGAGCTGTCTCGGGCCCGGCTGACCCTGGGCAAGCCCCTTGGGGAGGGCTGCTTCGGCCAGGT
GGTCATGGCGGAGGCCATCGGCATTGACAAGGACCGGGCCGCCAAGCCTGTCACCGTAGCCGTGAAGATG
CTGAAAGACGATGCCACTGACAAGGACCTGTCGGACCTGGTGTCTGAGATGGAGATGATGAAGATGATCG
GGAAACACAAAAACATCATCAACCTGCTGGGCGCCTGCACGCAGGGCGGGCCCCTGTACGTGCTGGTGGA
GTACGCGGCCAAGGGTAACCTGCGGGAGTTTCTGCGGGCGCGGCGGCCCCCGGGCCTGGACTACTCCTTC
GACACCTGCAAGCCGCCCGAGGAGCAGCTCACCTTCAAGGACCTGGTGTCCTGTGCCTACCAGGTGGCCC
GGGGCATGGAGTACTTGGCCTCCCAGAAGTGCATCCACAGGGACCTGGCTGCCCGCAATGTGCTGGTGAC
CGAGGACAACGTGATGAAGATCGCAGACTTCGGGCTGGCCCGGGACGTGCACAACCTCGACTACTACAAG
AAGACAACCAACGGCCGGCTGCCCGTGAAGTGGATGGCGCCTGAGGCCTTGTTTGACCGAGTCTACACTC
ACCAGAGTGACGTCTGGTCCTTTGGGGTCCTGCTCTGGGAGATCTTCACGCTGGGGGGCTCCCCGTACCC
CGGCATCCCTGTGGAGGAGCTCTTCAAGCTGCTGAAGGAGGGCCACCGCATGGACAAGCCCGCCAACTGC
ACACACGACCTGTACATGATCATGCGGGAGTGCTGGCATGCCGCGCCCTCCCAGAGGCCCACCTTCAAGC
AGCTGGTGGAGGACCTGGACCGTGTCCTTACCGTGACGTCCACCGACGAGTACCTGGACCTGTCGGCGCC
TTTCGAGCAGTACTCCCCGGGTGGCCAGGACACCCCCAGCTCCAGCTCCTCAGGGGACGACTCCGTGTTT
GCCCACGACCTGCTGCCCCCGGCCCCACCCAGCAGTGGGGGCTCGCGGACGACCGGTGGAAGCATGGTGA
GCAAGGGCGAGGCAGTGATCAAGGAGTTCATGCGGTTCAAGGTGCACATGGAGGGCTCCATGAACGGCCA
CGAGTTCGAGATCGAGGGCGAGGGCGAGGGCCGCCCCTACGAGGGCACCCAGACCGCCAAGCTGAAGGTG
ACCAAGGGTGGCCCCCTGCCCTTCTCCTGGGACATCCTGTCCCCTCAGTTCATGTACGGCTCCAGGGCCT
TCATCAAGCACCCCGCCGACATCCCCGACTACTATAAGCAGTCCTTCCCCGAGGGCTTCAAGTGGGAGCG
CGTGATGAACTTCGAGGACGGCGGCGCCGTGACCGTGACCCAGGACACCTCCCTGGAGGACGGCACCCTG
ATCTACAAGGTGAAGCTCCGCGGCACCAACTTCCCTCCTGACGGCCCCGTAATGCAGAAGAAGACAATGG
GCTGGGAAGCGTCCACCGAGCGGTTGTACCCCGAGGACGGCGTGCTGAAGGGCGACATTAAGATGGCCCT
GCGCCTGAAGGACGGCGGCCGCTACCTGGCGGACTTCAAGACCACCTACAAGGCCAAGAAGCCCGTGCAG
ATGCCCGGCGCCTACAACGTCGACCGCAAGTTGGACATCACCTCCCACAACGAGGACTACACCGTGGTGG
AACAGTACGAACGCTCCGAGGGCCGCCACTCCACCGGCGGCATGGACGAGCTGTACAAGTAATCTAGAGG
GCCCGTTTAAACCCGCTGATCAGCCTCGACTGTGCCTTCTAGTTGCCAGCCATCTGTTGTTTGCCCCTCC
CCCGTGCCTTCCTTGACCCTGGAAGGTGCCACTCCCACTGTCCTTTCCTAATAAAATGAGGAAATTGCAT
CGCATTGTCTGAGTAGGTGTCATTCTATTCTGGGGGGTGGGGTGGGGCAGGACAGCAAGGGGGAGGATTG
GGAAGACAATAGCAGGCATGCTGGGGATGCGGTGGGCTCTATGGCTTCTGAGGCGGAAAGAACCAGCTGG
GGCTCTAGGGGGTATCCCC
[124 nt withheld, positions 5130-5253]
C
[91 nt withheld, positions 5255-5345]
A
[49 nt withheld, positions 5347-5395]
CCTTTGACGTTGGAGTCCACGTTCTTT
[37 nt withheld, positions 5423-5459]
ACCCTATCTCGGTCTATTCTTTTGATTTATAAGGGATTTTGCCGATTTCGGCCTATTGGTTAAAAAATGA
GCTGATTTAACAAAAATTTAACGCGAATTAATTCTGTGGAATGTGTGTCAGTTAGGGTGTGGAAAGTCCC
CAGGCTCCCCAGCAGGCAGAAGTATGCAAAGCATGCATCTCAATTAGTCAGCAACCAGGTGTGGAAAGTC
CCCAGGCTCCCCAGCAGGCAGAAGTATGCAAAGCATGCATCTCAATTAGTCAGCAACCATAGTCCCGCCC
CTAACTCCGCCCATCCCGCCCCTAACTCCGCCCAGTTCCGCCCATTCTCCGCCCCATGGCTGACTAATTT
TTTTTATTTATGCAGAGGCCGAGGCCGCCTCTGCCTCTGAGCTATTCCAGAAGTAGTGAGGAGGCTTTTT
TGGAGGCCTAGGCTTTTGCAAAAAGCTCCCGGGAGCTTGTATATCCATTTTCGGATCTGATCAGCACGTG
ATGAAAAAGCCTGAACTCACCGCGACGTCTGTCGAGAAGTTTCTGATCGAAAAGTTCGACAGCGTCTCCG
ACCTGATGCAGCTCTCGGAGGGCGAAGAATCTCGTGCTTTCAGCTTCGATGTAGGAGGGCGTGGATATGT
CCTGCGGGTAAATAGCTGCGCCGATGGTTTCTACAAAGATCGTTATGTTTATCGGCACTTTGCATCGGCC
GCGCTCCCGATTCCGGAAGTGCTTGACATTGGGGAATTCAGCGAGAGCCTGACCTATTGCATCTCCCGCC
GTGCACAGGGTGTCACGTTGCAAGACCTGCCTGAAACCGAACTGCCCGCTGTTCTGCAGCCGGTCGCGGA
GGCCATGGATGCGATCGCTGCGGCCGATCTTAGCCAGACGAGCGGGTTCGGCCCATTCGGACCGCAAGGA
ATCGGTCAATACACTACATGGCGTGATTTCATATGCGCGATTGCTGATCCCCATGTGTATCACTGGCAAA
CTGTGATGGACGACACCGTCAGTGCGTCCGTCGCGCAGGCTCTCGATGAGCTGATGCTTTGGGCCGAGGA
CTGCCCCGAAGTCCGGCACCTCGTGCACGCGGATTTCGGCTCCAACAATGTCCTGACGGACAATGGCCGC
ATAACAGCGGTCATTGACTGGAGCGAGGCGATGTTCGGGGATTCCCAATACGAGGTCGCCAACATCTTCT
TCTGGAGGCCGTGGTTGGCTTGTATGGAGCAGCAGACGCGCTACTTCGAGCGGAGGCATCCGGAGCTTGC
AGGATCGCCGCGGCTCCGGGCGTATATGCTCCGCATTGGTCTTGACCAACTCTATCAGAGCTTGGTTGAC
GGCAATTTCGATGATGCAGCTTGGGCGCAGGGTCGATGCGACGCAATCGTCCGATCCGGAGCCGGGACTG
TCGGGCGTACACAAATCGCCCGCAGAAGCGCGGCCGTCTGGACCGATGGCTGTGTAGAAGTACTCGCCGA
TAGTGGAAACCGACGCCCCAGCACTCGTCCGAGGGCAAAGGAATAGCACGTGCTACGAGATTTCGATTCC
ACCGCCGCCTTCTATGAAAGGTTGGGCTTCGGAATCGTTTTCCGGGACGCCGGCTGGATGATCCTCCAGC
GCGGGGATCTCATGCTGGAGTTCTTCGCCCACCCCAACTTGTTTATTGCAGCTTATAATGGTTACAAATA
AAGCAATAGCATCACAAATTTCACAAATAAAGCATTTTTTTCACTGCATTCTAGTTGTGGTTTGTCCAAA
CTCATCAATGTATCTTATCATGTCTGTATACCGTCGACCTCTAGCTAGAGCTTGGCGTAATCATGGTCAT
AGCTGTTTCCTGTGTGAAATTGTTATCCGCTCACAATTCCACACAACATACGAGCCGGAAGCATAAAGTG
TAAAGCCTGGGGTGCCTAATGAGTGAGCTAACTCACATTAATTGCGTTGCGCTCACTGCCCGCTTTCCAG
TCGGGAAACCTGTCGTGCCAGCTGCATTAATGAATCGGCCAACGCGCGGGGAGAGGCGGTTTGCGTATTG
GGCGCTCTTCCGCTTCCTCGCTCACTGACTCGCTGCGCTCGGTCGTTCGGCTGCGGCGAGCGGTATCAGC
TCACTCAAAGGCGGTAATACGGTTATCCACAGAATCAGGGGATAACGCAGGAAAGAACATGTGAGCAAAA
GGCCAGCAAAAGGCCAGGAACCGTAAAAAGGCCGCGTTGCTGGCGTTTTTCCATAGGCTCCGCCCCCCTG
ACGAGCATCACAAAAATCGACGCTCAAGTCAGAGGTGGCGAAACCCGACAGGACTATAAAGATACCAGGC
GTTTCCCCCTGGAAGCTCCCTCGTGCGCTCTCCTGTTCCGACCCTGCCGCTTACCGGATACCTGTCCGCC
TTTCTCCCTTCGGGAAGCGTGGCGCTTTCTCATAGCTCACGCTGTAGGTATCTCAGTTCGGTGTAGGTCG
TTCGCTCCAAGCTGGGCTGTGTGCACGAACCCCCCGTTCAGCCCGACCGCTGCGCCTTATCCGGTAACTA
TCGTCTTGAGTCCAACCCGGTAAGACACGACTTATCGCCACTGGCAGCAGCCACTGGTAACAGGATTAGC
AGAGCGAGGTATGTAGGCGGTGCTACAGAGTTCTTGAAGTGGTGGCCTAACTACGGCTACACTAGAAGAA
CAGTATTTGGTATCTGCGCTCTGCTGAAGCCAGTTACCTTCGGAAAAAGAGTTGGTAGCTCTTGATCCGG
CAAACAAACCACCGCTGGTAGCGGTGGTTTTTTTGTTTGCAAGCAGCAGATTACGCGCAGAAAAAAAGGA
TCTCAAGAAGATCCTTTGATCTTTTCTACGGGGTCTGACGCTCAGTGGAACGAAAACTCACGTTAAGGGA
TTTTGGTCATGAGATTATCAAAAAGGATCTTCACCTAGATCCTTTTAAATTAAAAATGAAGTTTTAAATC
AATCTAAAGTATATATGAGTAAACTTGGTCTGACAGTTACCAATGCTTAATCAGTGAGGCACCTATCTCA
GCGATCTGTCTATTTCGTTCATCCATAGTTGCCTGACTCCCCGTCGTGTAGATAACTACGATACGGGAGG
GCTTACCATCTGGCCCCAGTGCTGCAATGATACCGCGAGACCCACGCTCACCGGCTCCAGATTTATCAGC
AATAAACCAGCCAGCCGGAAGGGCCGAGCGCAGAAGTGGTCCTGCAACTTTATCCGCCTCCATCCAGTCT
ATTAATTGTTGCCGGGAAGCTAGAGTAAGTAGTTCGCCAGTTAATAGTTTGCGCAACGTTGTTGCCATTG
CTACAGGCATCGTGGTGTCACGCTCGTCGTTTGGTATGGCTTCATTCAGCTCCGGTTCCCAACGATCAAG
GCGAGTTACATGATCCCCCATGTTGTGCAAAAAAGCGGTTAGCTCCTTCGGTCCTCCGATCGTTGTCAGA
AGTAAGTTGGCCGCAGTGTTATCACTCATGGTTATGGCAGCACTGCATAATTCTCTTACTGTCATGCCAT
CCGTAAGATGCTTTTCTGTGACTGGTGAGTACTCAACCAAGTCATTCTGAGAATAGTGTATGCGGCGACC
GAGTTGCTCTTGCCCGGCGTCAATACGGGATAATACCGCGCCACATAGCAGAACTTTAAAAGTGCTCATC
ATTGGAAAACGTTCTTCGGGGCGAAAACTCTCAAGGATCTTACCGCTGTTGAGATCCAGTTCGATGTAAC
CCACTCGTGCACCCAACTGATCTTCAGCATCTTTTACTTTCACCAGCGTTTCTGGGTGAGCAAAAACAGG
AAGGCAAAATGCCGCAAAAAAGGGAATAAGGGCGACACGGAAATGTTGAATACTCATACTCTTCCTTTTT
CAATATTATTGAAGCATTTATCAGGGTTATTGTCTCATGAGCGGATACATATTTGAATGTATTTAGAAAA
ATAAACAAATAGGGGTTCCGCGCACATTTCCCCGAAAAGTGCCACCTGACGTC
