>Addgene plasmid #192509 | pcDNA3.1_mGFP-FGFR3-mScarlet | depositor partial sequence | sequence record 372893 | pcDNA3.1-R
CTCTAGATTACTTGTACAGCTCGTCCATGCCGCCGGTGGAGTGGCGGCCCTCGGAGCGTTCGTACTGTTC
CACCACGGTGTAGTCCTCGTTGTGGGAGGTGATGTCCAACTTGCGGTCGACGTTGTAGGCGCCGGGCATC
TGCACGGGCTTCTTGGCCTTGTAGGTGGTCTTGAAGTCCGCCAGGTAGCGGCCGCCGTCCTTCAGGCGCA
GGGCCATCTTAATGTCGCCCTTCAGCACGCCGTCCTCGGGGTACAACCGCTCGGTGGACGCTTCCCAGCC
CATTGTCTTCTTCTGCATTACGGGGCCGTCAGGAGGGAAGTTGGTGCCGCGGAGCTTCACCTTGTAGATC
AGGGTGCCGTCCTCCAGGGAGGTGTCCTGGGTCACGGTCACGGCGCCGCCGTCCTCGAAGTTCATCACGC
GCTCCCACTTGAAGCCCTCGGGGAAGGACTGCTTATAGTAGTCGGGGATGTCGGCGGGGTGCTTGATGAA
GGCCCTGGAGCCGTACATGAACTGAGGGGACAGGATGTCCCAGGAGAAGGGCAGGGGGCCACCCTTGGTC
ACCTTCAGCTTGGCGGTCTGGGTGCCCTCGTAGGGGCGGCCCTCGCCCTCGCCCTCGATCTCGAACTCGT
GGCCGTTCATGGAGCCCTCCATGTGCACCTTGAACCGCATGAACTCCTTGATCACTGCCTCGCCCTTGCT
CACCATGCTTCCACCGGTCGTCCGCGAGCCCCCACTGCTGGGTGGGGCCGGGGGCAGCAGGTCGTGGGCA
AACACGGAGTCGTCCCCTGAGGAGCTGGAGCTGGGGGTGTCCTGGCCACCCGGGGAGTACTGCTCGAAAG
GCGCCGACAGGTCCAGGTACTCGTCGGTGGACGTCACGGTAAGGACACGGTCCAGGTCCTCCACCAGCTG
CTTGAAGGTGGGCCTCTGGGAGGGCGCGGCATGCCAGCACTCCCGCATGATCATGTACAGGTCGTGTGTG
CAGTTGGCGGGCTTGTCCATGCGGTGGCCCTCCTTCAACAGCTTGAAAA
